>Addgene plasmid #202111 | pL0_AC-fbaC5 | addgene full sequence | sequence record 405524 | Addgene NGS Result
CAGCGACATCCTTCGGCGCGATTTTGCCGGTTACTGCGCTGTACCAAATGCGGGACAACGTAAGCACTAC
ATTTCGCTCATCGCCAGCCCAGTCGGGCGGCGAGTTCCATAGCGTTAAGGTTTCATTTAGCGCCTCAAAT
AGATCCTGTTCAGGAACCGGATCAAAGAGTTCCTCCGCCGCTGGACCTACCAAGGCAACGCTATGTTCTC
TTGCTTTTGTCAGCAAGATAGCCAGATCAATGTCGATCGTGGCTGGCTCGAAGATACCAGCAAGAATGTC
ATTGCGCTGCCATTCTCCAAATTGCAGTTCGCGCTTAGCTGGATAACGCCACGGAATGATGTCGTCGTGC
ACAACAATGGTGACTTCTACAGCGCGGAGAATCTCACTCTCTCCAGGGGAAGCCGAAGTTTCCAAAAGGT
CGTTGATCAAAGCTCGCCGCGTTGTTTCATCAAGCCTTACGGTCACCGTAACCAGCAAATCAATATCACT
GTGTGGCTTCAGGCCGCCATCCACTGCGGAGCCGTACAAATGTACGGCCAGCAACGTCGGTTCGAGATGG
CGCTCGATGACGCCAACTACCTCTGATAGTTGAGTCGATACTTCGGCGATCACCGCTTCCCTCATGCGAA
ACGATCCTCATCCTGTCTCTTGATCAGATATTGATCCCCTGCGCCATCAGATCCTTGGCGGCAAGAAAGC
CATCCAGTTTACTTTGCAGGGCTTCCCAACCTTACCAGAGGGCGCCCCAGCTGGCAATTCCGGTTCGCTT
GCTAAGCTTGCATGCCTGCAAGTCGACTCTAGAGGAGCGGTGATCACAGGCAGCAACGCTCTGTCATCGT
TACAATCAACATGCTACCCTCCGCGAGATCATCCGTGTTTCAAACCCGGCAGCTTAGTTGCCGTTCTTCC
GAATAGCATCGGTAACATGAGCAAAGTCTGCCGCCTTACAACGGCTCTCCCGCTGACGCCGTCCCGGACT
GATGGGCTGCCTGTATCGAGTGGTGATTTTGTGCCGAGCTCATTACTCGCATCCATTCTCAGGCTGTCTC
GTCTCGTCTCAGGTCTCCGGAGTCACAGTCGACGTTCCTACCTCGGAGTCTAGAGCGCTACTTTGTTGCC
GGGGACTTTTTATTGGTAGATGAACAGATACGAACAGATTCTCCGAGTGATACTGTTAGTCGCGAGTGCT
TTTTAAGCTCGCTCTCTTGCGATAGATTTAGATTAACCTTATCTCTGCTGCAAAGAAACGAGATACCTTC
AAACATGATTCAAACTCAAAAAATATTGTCGATTTTTGGATTTTTGAAATTGGTGGCGAGACTCGGTCCT
GTGCCGAGAGTCGGGACGACCATGACGGTCACGGGAGGGCACACAGCCGGAGTGTGTCTGTACTTCTCTG
ATGCACTTACAGGAACGGCGCAGGATTCATTCTACCCGGCGATAGCCAGCGATACGGAAAGTAAAAAAAT
GCTTCCGATGGCGGGTGTGGACACGTGCCAACCGACCAGGACTCAAGTTCTCGATCATGCTCGAAAGAAG
TCCGCGTGATTCTTACGGGCGAACGTAGGCGAATTGGCTGTCGTAAATTCCTTCTTTGGCGTTCTGCATC
TTTACGTAACCAACGTCAACGTCACCTGTACGAAACGTACAAACTGACTGGCTTCTTTTCTGTCCAAGAT
CTTCGTGCACAACGCAACGCGTTAAACTCTACACCATGAGATTCTCCTTGCAATCTTCACTTGCAGTTCT
TCTGGTTTTGCAAGCCAGTCACGCAGCTGCTTTTTCGGCCCCCGTCTCATCGAGCAATGGAAAGAACGGA
ATTAGATCGTTCGCTCCGTTGAGCAATGCGAGACCACCAGGATACATAGATTACCACAACTCCGAGCCCT
TCCACCCACAGAATCAGGGGATAACGCAGGAAAGAACATGTGAGCAAAAGGCCAGCAAAAGGCCAGGAAC
CGTAAAAAGGCCGCGTTGCTGGCGTTTTTCCATAGGCTCCGCCCCCCTGACGAGCATCACAAAAATCGAC
GCTCAAGTCAGAGGTGGCGAAACCCGACAGGACTATAAAGATACCAGGCGTTTCCCCCTGGAAGCTCCCT
CGTGCGCTCTCCTGTTCCGACCCTGCCGCTTACCGGATACCTGTCCGCCTTTCTCCCTTCGGGAAGCGTG
GCGCTTTCTCATAGCTCACGCTGTAGGTATCTCAGTTCGGTGTAGGTCGTTCGCTCCAAGCTGGGCTGTG
TGCACGAACCCCCCGTTCAGCCCGACCGCTGCGCCTTATCCGGTAACTATCGTCTTGAGTCCAACCCGGT
AAGACACGACTTATCGCCACTGGCAGCAGCCACTGGTAACAGGATTAGCAGAGCGAGGTATGTAGGCGGT
GCTACAGAGTTCTTGAAGTGGTGGCCTAACTACGGCTACACTAGAAGAACAGTATTTGGTATCTGCGCTC
TGCTGAAGCCAGTTACCTTCGGAAAAAGAGTTGGTAGCTCTTGATCCGGCAAACAAACCACCGCTGGTAG
CGGTGGTTTTTTTGTTTGCAAGCAGCAGATTACGCGCAGAAAAAAAGGATCTCAAGAAGATCCTTTGATC
TTTTCTACGGGGTCTGACGCTCAGTGGAACGAAAACTCACGTTAAGGGATTTTGGTCATGCATTCTAGGT
GATTATTATTTGCCGACTACCTTGGTGATCTCGCCTTTCACGTAGTGGACAAATTCTTCCAACTGATCTG
CGCGCGAGGCCAAGCGATCTTCTTCTTGTCCAAGATAAGCCTGTCTAGCTTCAAGTATGACGGGCTGATA
CTGGGCCGGCAGGCGCTCCATTGCCCAGTCGG
Features (pLannotate 1.2.2; 4 found; start..end, strand, type, name):
    657..773     -  CDS            tnpA (fragment): TN5P_ECOLX - Also known as tnp. Experimental evidence at protein level: Swiss-Prot protein existence level 1. Mediates transposition of transposon Tn5 by a 'cut and paste' mechanism. First, the monomeric transposase binds the 19 bp inverted DNA repeats flanking the transposon. Then, dimerization of the DNA- bound transposase creates a synaptic DNA complex. After nicking of the first DNA strand, excision of the transposon proceeds through a series of intermediates. The transposase then mediates the insertion of the transposon at a new site by strand transfer. The activity of the wild- type tran
    774..806     -  misc_feature   MCS (fragment): pUC18/19 multiple cloning site
   1987..2575    -  rep_origin     ori: high-copy-number ColE1/pMB1/pBR322/pUC origin of replication
   2669..625     -  CDS            aadA (across the origin): S3AD_ECOLX - Experimental evidence at protein level: Swiss-Prot protein existence level 1. Mediates bacterial resistance to the antibiotics streptomycin and spectinomycin. From Escherichia coli.
