[The description below was written by a language model from this plasmid's Addgene catalogue record and pLannotate feature annotations shown in this document.]
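Description:
pL0_AC-fbaC5 is a Level 0 part plasmid from the Universal Loop (uLoop) assembly system, a hierarchical, Type IIS restriction enzyme-based DNA fabrication scheme intended to work across kingdoms. It is built on the pL0R backbone and, at about 2.8 kb, is a minimal storage and donor vector for E. coli. It replicates from a high-copy ColE1/pUC-type origin and is selected with spectinomycin through the aadA aminoglycoside adenylyltransferase gene, which in the sequence record spans the numbering origin of the circular map.

The payload is a roughly 780 bp unmutated promoter fragment from the marine diatom Phaeodactylum tricornutum, described as the promoter of gene 41423 and named fbaC5. It was placed into the backbone by Gibson cloning. The "AC" in the name refers to the standardized overhangs that flank the part. In this kind of syntax they define the position the fragment will occupy, so that on digestion the promoter is released with fixed sticky ends and ligates in order with compatible downstream parts, such as coding sequences and terminators, to form a Level 1 transcription unit.

The automated annotation does not label the promoter itself, which presumably lies in the unannotated region between the short pUC-type multiple cloning site remnant and the origin. The short match to Tn5 transposase (tnpA) is only a fragment, most likely a residual backbone sequence rather than a functional gene. The plasmid carries no reporter or eukaryotic selection marker of its own. It serves purely as a source of a diatom regulatory element for building expression constructs, presumably aimed at P. tricornutum engineering.
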