Addgene plasmid #202111: pL0_AC-fbaC5
Purpose: Level 0 plasmid containing the promoter from gene 41423 from Phaeodactylum tricornutum with AC overhangs used to build a level 1 construct.
Depositing lab: Christopher Dupont. Depositing organization: J. Craig Venter Institute (JCVI). Publication: Universal loop assembly: open, efficient and cross-kingdom DNA fabrication. Pollak B, Matute T, Nunez I, Cerda A, Lopez C, Vargas V, Kan A, Bielinski V, von Dassow P, Dupont CL, Federici F. Synth Biol (Oxf). 2020;5(1):ysaa001. doi: 10.1093/synbio/ysaa001. Epub 2020 Feb 5. PubMed 32161816.
Backbone
  Vector backbone: pL0R
  Vector type: Synthetic Biology
Growth in bacteria
  Bacterial resistance: Spectinomycin, 50 μg/mL
  Growth temperature: 37°C
  Growth strain: DH5alpha
  Copy number: High Copy
Gene/Insert
  Gene/Insert name: fbaC5 promoter
  Species: Phaeodactylum tricornutum
  Insert size (bp): 780
  Mutation: None
  Cloning method: Gibson Cloning
How to cite: pL0_AC-fbaC5 was a gift from Christopher Dupont (Addgene plasmid # 202111 ; http://n2t.net/addgene:202111 ; RRID:Addgene_202111)
